Addgene plasmid #62768: mEos2-MYR-N-5
Purpose: Localization: Cytoskeleton , N1 Cloning Vector, Excitation:505 / 569, Emission:516 / 581
Depositing lab: Michael Davidson. Depositing organization: Florida State University, Tallahassee.
Backbone
  Vector backbone: N1 Cloning Vector
  Vector type: Mammalian Expression
  Selectable markers: Neomycin (select with G418)
Growth in bacteria
  Bacterial resistance: Kanamycin, 50 μg/mL
  Growth temperature: 37°C
  Growth strain: DH5alpha
  Copy number: High Copy
Gene/Insert
  Gene/Insert name: MYR (alt name: Myristoylated targeting sequence)
  Mutation: none
  Promoter: CMV
  Tag / fusion protein: mEos3.2 (C terminal on backbone)
  Cloning method: Unknown
  Sequencing primers: 5′ CMV-F; 3′ SV40pA-R
Terms and licenses: Academic/Nonprofit Terms; Industry Terms
How to cite: mEos2-MYR-N-5 was a gift from Michael Davidson (Addgene plasmid # 62768 ; http://n2t.net/addgene:62768 ; RRID:Addgene_62768)
