[The description below was written by a language model from this plasmid's Addgene catalogue record.]
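Description:
mEos2-MYR-N-5 is a mammalian expression plasmid built on an N1-type cloning vector, in which a myristoylation targeting sequence (MYR) is placed upstream of a photoconvertible Eos-family fluorescent protein so that the fluorescent protein sits at the C terminus of the fusion. Expression is driven by the CMV promoter, a strong constitutive promoter in most mammalian cell lines, and the listed 3′ sequencing primer implies an SV40 polyadenylation signal downstream of the coding region. The plasmid is maintained at high copy in E. coli under kanamycin selection, and the same class of resistance cassette allows selection of stably transfected mammalian cells with G418 (neomycin resistance). No feature table is provided, so the origin of replication and other backbone elements are not stated explicitly.

A myristoylation signal directs co-translational attachment of a lipid group to the N terminus of the protein, which generally anchors it to cellular membranes; the record, however, lists the localization category as cytoskeleton, and this discrepancy is not resolved in the entry. The record is also inconsistent about the fluorescent protein: the plasmid name refers to mEos2, whereas the tag field lists mEos3.2. Both are monomeric green-to-red photoconvertible proteins, and the stated spectral values (excitation 505/569 nm, emission 516/581 nm) correspond to the green and red states respectively. The "N-5" in the name probably refers to the fusion orientation and a linker length, though the record does not define it. Constructs of this kind are typically used as localization markers for live-cell imaging, photoconversion-based tracking and single-molecule localization microscopy.
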