>Addgene plasmid #62768 | mEos2-MYR-N-5 | depositor partial sequence | sequence record 103352 | CMV-F
GTCATGCTAGTGACGTCAGATCCGCTAGCGCTACCGGACTCAGATCTCGAGCTCAAGCTTCGAATTCGCC
ACCATGGGAAGCAGCAAGAGCAAGCCAAAGGGACCGGTCGCCACCATGAGTGCGATTAAGCCAGACATGA
AGATCAAACTCCGTATGGAAGGCAACGTAAACGGGCACCACTTTGTGATCGACGGAGATGGTACAGGCAA
GCCTTTTGAGGGAAAACAGAGTATGGATCTTGAAGTCAAAGAGGGCGGACCTCTGCCTTTTGCCTTTGAT
ATCCTGACCACTGCATTCCATTACGGCAACAGGGTATTCGCCAAATATCCAGACAACATACAAGACTATT
TTAAGCAGTCGTTTCCTAAGGGGTATTCGTGGGAACGAAGCTTGACTTTCGAAGACGGGGGCATTTGCAT
TGCCAGAAACGACATAACAATGGAAGGGGACACTTTCTATAATAAAGTTCGATTTTATGGTACCAACTTT
CCCGCCAATGGTCCAGTTATGCAGAAGAAGACGCTGAAATGGGAGCCCTCCACTGAGAAAATGTATGTGC
GTGATGGAGTGCTGACGGGTGATATTCATATGGCTTTGTTGCTTGAAGGAAATGCCCATTACCGATGTGA
CTTCAGAACTACTTACAAAGCTAAGGAGAAGGGTGTCAAGTTACCAGGCTACCACTTTGTGGACCACTGC
ATTGAGATTTTAAGCCATGACAAAGATTACAACAAGGTTAAGCTGTATGAGCATGCTGTTGCTCATTCTG
GATTGCCTGACAATGCCAGACGATAAGCGGCCGCGACTCTAGATCATAATCAGCCATACCACATTTGTAG
AGGTTTTACTTGCTTTAAAAACCTCCCACACCTCCCCCTGAACCTGAACATAAATGAATGCAATTGTGTG
TTACTTGTTTATTGCAGCTATATGGTACAATAAAGCATAGCATCACAAATTCACAATAAGCATTTTTTCA
CTGCATCTAGTGTGGTTGTCCAACTCATCATGTATCTTAGCGTAAATGTAGCGTTAATATTTGTTAAATC
GCGTAATTTTGTAAATCAGCTCATTTTACATAGCGAATCGGCAAATCCTTAATCCAAGAATGACCGGATA
GGGGTGGAGTGGGTGGTCGTTGGACCGAGTCCATTAAGACCTGATCCACGTCAGGCATCGCTCTACCGAT
GCACTTGAACTGTCTTCAGTTTGGTGCAGTCCTAGCTATCGAC
