>Addgene plasmid #62768 | mEos2-MYR-N-5 | depositor partial sequence | sequence record 103353 | SV40-R
ACGGTCCCGGCATGAGCTCCGATGCGATTCCATGAGCCATGACTCATGCTCATGGGTGAATTCCGGTACT
GCCACTGGCAGTACTCAGGTTATCATGGCAAGTACGCCCCTATGACGTCATGACGTAATGGCCGCTGCAT
ATGCCAGTACATGACTATGGACTTTCTACTGGCAGTACATCTACGTATAGTCATCGCTATACCATGGTGA
TGCGTTTGCAGTACATCATGGGCGTGGATAGCGGTTTGACTCACGGGATTTCCAAGTCTCCACCCCATGA
CGTCAATGGGAGTTTGTTTGGCACCAAATCAACGGACTTCCAAAATGTCGTAACAACTCCGCCCCATTGA
CGCAAATGGGCGGTAGGCGTGTACGGTGGGAGGTCTATATAAGCAGAGCTGGTTTAGTGAACCGTCAGAT
CCGCTAGCGCTACCGGACTCAGATCTCGAGCTCAAGCTTCGAATTCGCCACCATGGGAAGCAGCAAGAGC
AAGCCAAAGGGACCGGTCGCCACCATGAGTGCGATTAAGCCAGACATGAAGATCAAACTCCGTATGGAAG
GCAACGTAAACGGGCACCACTTTGTGATCGACGGAGATGGTACAGGCAAGCCTTTTGAGGGAAAACAGAG
TATGGATCTTGAAGTCAAAGAGGGCGGACCTCTGCCTTTTGCCTTTGATATCCTGACCACTGCATTCCAT
TACGGCAACAGGGTATTCGCCAAATATCCAGACAACATACAAGACTATTTTAAGCAGTCGTTTCCTAAGG
GGTATTCGTGGGAACGAAGCTTGACTTTCGAAGACGGGGGCATTTGCATTGCCAGAAACGACATAACAAT
GGAAGGGGACACTTTCTATAATAAAGTTCGATTTTATGGTACCAACTTTCCCGCCAATGGTCCAGTTATG
CAGAAGAAGACGCTGAAATGGGAGCCCTCCACTGAGAAAATGTATGTGCGTGATGGAGTGCTGACGGGTG
ATATTCATATGGCTTTGTTGCTTGAAGGAAATGCCCATTACCGATGTGACTTCAGAACTACTTACAAAGC
TAAGGAGAAGGGTGTCAAGTTACCAGGCTACCACTTTGTGGACCACTGCATTGAGATTTTAAGCCATGAC
AAAGATTACAACAAGGTTAAGCTGTATGAGCATGCTGTTGCTCATTCTGGATTGCCTGACAATGCCAGAC
GATAAGCGGCCGCGACTCTAGATCATAATCAGCCATACCACATTGTAGACGGTTT
