>Addgene plasmid #62768 | mEos2-MYR-N-5 | addgene partial sequence | sequence record 147121 | AllEos-R 5'-GTACCATCTCCGTCGATCAC-3'
TACGGAGTTTGATCTTCATGTCTGGCTTAATCGCACTCATGGTGGCGACCGGTCCCTTTGGCTTGCTCTT
GCTGCTTCCCATGGTGGCGAATTCGAAGCTTGAGCTCGAGATCTGAGTCCGGTAGCGCTAGCGGATCTGA
CGGTTCACTAAACCAGCTCTGCTTATATAGACCTCCCACCGTACACGCCTACCGCCCATTTGCGTCAATG
GGGCGGAGTTGTTACGACATTTTGGAAAGTCCCGTTGATTTTGGTGCCAAAACAAACTCCCATTGACGTC
AATGGGGTGGAGACTTGGAAATCCCCGTGAGTCAAACCGCTATCCACGCCCATTGATGTACTGCCAAAAC
CGCATCACCATGGTAATAGCGATGACTAATACGTAGATGTACTGCCAAGTAGGAAAGTCCCATAAGGTCA
TGTACTGGGCATAATGCCAGGCGGGCCATTTACCGTCATTGACGTCAATAGGGGGCGTACTTGGCATATG
ATACACTTGATGTACTGCCAAGTGGGCAGTTTACCGTAAATACTCCACCCATTGACGTCAATGGAAAGTC
CCTATTGGCGTTACTATGGGAACATACGTCATTATTGACGTCAATGGGCGGGGGTCGTTGGGCGGTCAGC
CAGGCGGGCCATTTACCGTAAGTTATGTAACGCGGAACTCCATATATGGGCTATGAACTAATGACCCCGT
AATTGATTACTATTAATAACTAATGCATGGCGGTAATACGGTTATCCAC
